Addgene plasmid #156600: pD649-HAsp-RAET1G-Fc(DAPA)-AviTag-6xHis
Purpose: Mammalian expression of cell-surface protein extracellular domain fused to Fc(DAPA)-Avi-6xHis. Protein is secreted from cells.
Depositing lab: Chris Garcia. Depositing organization: Stanford University. Publication: A Human IgSF Cell-Surface Interactome Reveals a Complex Network of Protein-Protein Interactions. Wojtowicz WM, Vielmetter J, Fernandes RA, Siepe DH, Eastman CL, Chisholm GB, Cox S, Klock H, Anderson PW, Rue SM, Miller JJ, Glaser SM, Bragstad ML, Vance J, Lam AW, Lesley SA, Zinn K, Garcia KC. Cell. 2020 Aug 20;182(4):1027-1043.e17. doi: 10.1016/j.cell.2020.07.025. PubMed 32822567.
Backbone
  Vector backbone: pD649
  Backbone size w/o insert (bp): 6106
  Vector type: Mammalian Expression
Growth in bacteria
  Bacterial resistance: Ampicillin, 100 μg/mL
  Growth temperature: 37°C
  Growth strain: DH5alpha
  Copy number: High Copy
Gene/Insert
  Gene/Insert name: RAET1G (alt name: RET1G)
  Species: H. sapiens (human)
  Insert size (bp): 570
  Mutation: Fc region of human IgG contains D265A and P329A mutations (DAPA)
  Entrez Gene: RAET1G (a.k.a. ULBP5)
  Promoter: CMV/SP6
  Tag / fusion protein: Fc(DAPA)-AviTag-6xHis (C terminal on backbone)
  Cloning method: Restriction Enzyme; 5′ cloning site GCGGCCGC (not destroyed); 3′ cloning site GGCGCGCC (not destroyed)
  Sequencing primers: 5′ ATTTAGGTGACACTATAG; 3′ CACGTACCAGTTGAACTTCACC
Resource information
  A portion of this plasmid was derived from a plasmid made by: synthesis by ThermoFisher
Terms and licenses: Academic/Nonprofit Terms; Industry Terms: Not Available to Industry
Depositor comments: Some plasmids in this collection may have an IS4-like element ISVsa5 family transposase upstream of the CMV promoter.
How to cite: pD649-HAsp-RAET1G-Fc(DAPA)-AviTag-6xHis was a gift from Chris Garcia (Addgene plasmid # 156600 ; http://n2t.net/addgene:156600 ; RRID:Addgene_156600)
