[The description below was written by a language model from this plasmid's Addgene catalogue record and pLannotate feature annotations shown in this document.]
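Description:
pD649-HAsp-RAET1G-Fc(DAPA)-AviTag-6xHis is a mammalian expression plasmid built on the pD649 backbone for producing a secreted, Fc-fused form of the extracellular domain of human RAET1G (also called ULBP5). In E. coli it replicates as a high-copy plasmid from a ColE1/pUC-type origin and is selected with ampicillin through a complete β-lactamase gene. The short KanR, lacZα, rrnB terminator and f1 ori matches in the annotation are only remnants.

Expression is driven by the human CMV immediate-early enhancer and promoter, followed by a fragment of CMV intron A and an SP6 promoter, which could serve for in vitro transcription or as a sequencing primer site. The open reading frame begins with a secretion signal. The name indicates an HA-type signal peptide, while the automated annotation scores part of it as an immunoglobulin heavy-chain leader. The 570 bp RAET1G ectodomain insert follows, placed between preserved restriction sites. The annotation software labels this region ULBP2, most likely because of homology within the ULBP/RAET1 family of NKG2D ligands; the catalogue identifies it as RAET1G. Downstream, the backbone supplies a human IgG1 Fc carrying the D265A and P329A (DAPA) substitutions, which are generally used to blunt Fc effector interactions. Next come an AviTag for site-specific biotinylation and a 6xHis tag for metal-affinity purification, and the unit ends at a bGH polyadenylation signal. A separate SV40/EM7-driven puromycin resistance cassette with an SV40 poly(A) signal offers selection in mammalian cells.

The plasmid belongs to a collection made for screening interactions among human cell-surface proteins. The depositor notes that some members may carry an IS4-like transposase insertion upstream of the CMV promoter.
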