Features (pLannotate 1.2.2; 21 found; start..end, strand, type, name):
    119..143     -  CDS            KanR (fragment): aminoglycoside phosphotransferase; aph(3')-Ia; confers resistance to kanamycin
    254..842     +  rep_origin     ori: high-copy-number ColE1/pMB1/pBR322/pUC origin of replication
   1067..1084    +  terminator     rrnB T2 terminator (fragment): transcription terminator T2 from the E. coli rrnB gene
   1109..1128    -  CDS            lacZα (fragment): LacZα fragment of β-galactosidase; lacZ fragment
   1584..1600    +  protein_bind   lac operator: The lac repressor binds to the lac operator to inhibit transcription in E. coli. This inhibition can be relieved by adding lactose or isopropyl-β-D-thiogalactopyranoside (IPTG). lac repressor encoded by lacI
   1843..2146    +  enhancer       CMV enhancer: human cytomegalovirus immediate early enhancer
   2147..2350    +  promoter       CMV promoter: human cytomegalovirus (CMV) immediate early promoter
   2486..2529    +  intron         CMV intron (fragment): modified intron A from human cytomegalovirus
   2581..2599    +  promoter       SP6 promoter: promoter for bacteriophage SP6 RNA polymerase
   2603..2640    +  CDS            IgH signal sequence (fragment): signal sequence from the mouse immunoglobulin heavy chain variable region
   2674..3318    +  CDS            ULBP2 (fragment): ULBP2_HUMAN - Also known as N2DL2, RAET1H. Experimental evidence at protein level: Swiss-Prot protein existence level 1. Binds and activates the KLRK1/NKG2D receptor, mediating natural killer cell cytotoxicity. From Homo sapiens (Human).
   3334..4011    +  CDS            IGHG1 (fragment): IGHG1_HUMAN - Experimental evidence at protein level: Swiss-Prot protein existence level 1. Constant region of immunoglobulin heavy chains. Immunoglobulins, also known as antibodies, are membrane-bound or secreted glycoproteins produced by B lymphocytes. In the recognition phase of humoral immunity, the membrane-bound immunoglobulins serve as receptors which, upon binding of a specific antigen, trigger the clonal expansion and differentiation of B lymphocytes into immunoglobulins- secreting plasma cells. Secreted immunoglobulins mediate the effector phase of humoral immunity, which results in
   4226..4337    +  polyA_signal   bGH poly(A) signal: bovine growth hormone polyadenylation signal
   4338..4446    +  rep_origin     f1 ori (fragment): f1 bacteriophage origin of replication; arrow indicates direction of (+) strand synthesis
   4460..4789    +  promoter       SV40 promoter: SV40 enhancer and early promoter
   4837..4884    +  promoter       EM7 promoter: synthetic bacterial promoter&nbsp
   4903..5502    +  CDS            PuroR (fragment): puromycin N-acetyltransferase; pac from Streptomyces; confers resistance to puromycin
   5512..5637    +  CDS            ble (fragment): BLE_KLEPN - Experimental evidence at protein level: Swiss-Prot protein existence level 1. Binding protein with a strong affinity to the bleomycin family of antibiotics. Binds to CL990; an antimitotic-antibiotic compound. From Klebsiella pneumoniae.
   5632..5753    +  polyA_signal   SV40 poly(A) signal: SV40 polyadenylation signal
   5806..6666    -  CDS            AmpR: β-lactamase; bla; confers resistance to ampicillin, carbenicillin, and related antibiotics
   6669..89      -  promoter       AmpR promoter (fragment) (across the origin): bla
>Addgene plasmid #156600 | pD649-HAsp-RAET1G-Fc(DAPA)-AviTag-6xHis | depositor full sequence | sequence record 302309 | Full Sequence
TTTCAATATTATTGAAGCATTTATCAGGGTTATTGTCTCATGAGCGGATACATATTTGAATGTATTTAGA
AAAATAAACAAATAGGGGTCAGTGTTACAACCAATTAACCAATTCTGAACATTATCGCGAGCCCATTTAT
ACCTGAATATGGCTCATAACACCCCTTGCTCATGACCAAAATCCCTTAACGTGAGTTACGCGCGCGTCGT
TCCACTGAGCGTCAGACCCCGTAGAAAAGATCAAAGGATCTTCTTGAGATCCTTTTTTTCTGCGCGTAAT
CTGCTGCTTGCAAACAAAAAAACCACCGCTACCAGCGGTGGTTTGTTTGCCGGATCAAGAGCTACCAACT
CTTTTTCCGAAGGTAACTGGCTTCAGCAGAGCGCAGATACCAAATACTGTTCTTCTAGTGTAGCCGTAGT
TAGCCCACCACTTCAAGAACTCTGTAGCACCGCCTACATACCTCGCTCTGCTAATCCTGTTACCAGTGGC
TGCTGCCAGTGGCGATAAGTCGTGTCTTACCGGGTTGGACTCAAGACGATAGTTACCGGATAAGGCGCAG
CGGTCGGGCTGAACGGGGGGTTCGTGCACACAGCCCAGCTTGGAGCGAACGACCTACACCGAACTGAGAT
ACCTACAGCGTGAGCTATGAGAAAGCGCCACGCTTCCCGAAGGGAGAAAGGCGGACAGGTATCCGGTAAG
CGGCAGGGTCGGAACAGGAGAGCGCACGAGGGAGCTTCCAGGGGGAAACGCCTGGTATCTTTATAGTCCT
GTCGGGTTTCGCCACCTCTGACTTGAGCGTCGATTTTTGTGATGCTCGTCAGGGGGGCGGAGCCTATGGA
AAAACGCCAGCAACGCGGCCTTTTTACGGTTCCTGGCCTTTTGCTGGCCTTTTGCTCACATGTTCTTTCC
TGCGTTATCCCCTGATTCTGTGGATAACCGTATTACCGCCTTTGAGTGAGCTGATACCGCTCGCCGCAGC
CGAACGACCGAGCGCAGCGAGTCAGTGAGCGAGGAAGCGGAAGGCGAGAGTAGGGAACTGCCAGGCATCA
AACTAAGCAGAAGGCCCCTGACGGATGGCCTTTTTGCGTTTCTACAAACTCTTTCTGTGTTGTAAAACGA
CGGCCAGTCTTAAGCTCGGGCCCCCTGGGCGGTTCTGATAACGAGTAATCGTTAATCCGCAAATAACGTA
AAAACCCGCTTCGGCGGGTTTTTTTATGGGGGGAGTTTAGGGAAAGAGCATTTGTCAGAATATTTAAGGG
CGCCTGTCACTTTGCTTGATATATGAGAATTATTTAACCTTATAAATGAGAAAAAAGCAACGCACTTTAA
ATAAGATACGTTGCTTTTTCGATTGATGAACACCTATAATTAAACTATTCATCTATTATTTATGATTTTT
TGTATATACAATATTTCTAGTTTGTTAAAGAGAATTAAGAAAATAAATCTCGAAAATAATAAAGGGAAAA
TCAGTTTTTGATATCAAAATTATACATGTCAACGATAATACAAAATATAATACAAACTATAAGATGTTAT
CAGTATTTATTATCATTTAGAATAAATTTTGTGTCGCCCTTAATTGTGAGCGGATAACAATTACGAGCTT
CATGCACAGTGGCGTTGACTCAATATTGGCCATTAGCCATATTATTCATTGGTTATATAGCATAAATCAA
TATTGGCTATTGGCCATTGCATACGTTGTATCTATATCATAATATGTACATTTATATTGGCTCATGTCCA
ATATGACCGCCATGTTGGCATTGATTATTGACTAGTTATTAATAGTAATCAATTACGGGGTCATTAGTTC
ATAGCCCATATATGGAGTTCCGCGTTACATAACTTACGGTAAATGGCCCGCCTGGCTGACCGCCCAACGA
CCCCCGCCCATTGACGTCAATAATGACGTATGTTCCCATAGTAACGCCAATAGGGACTTTCCATTGACGT
CAATGGGTGGAGTATTTACGGTAAACTGCCCACTTGGCAGTACATCAAGTGTATCATATGCCAAGTACGC
CCCCTATTGACGTCAATGACGGTAAATGGCCCGCCTGGCATTATGCCCAGTACATGACCTTATGGGACTT
TCCTACTTGGCAGTACATCTACGTATTAGTCATCGCTATTACCATGGTGATGCGGTTTTGGCAGTACATC
AATGGGCGTGGATAGCGGTTTGACTCACGGGGATTTCCAAGTCTCCACCCCATTGACGTCAATGGGAGTT
TGTTTTGGCACCAAAATCAACGGGACTTTCCAAAATGTCGTAACAACTCCGCCCCATTGACGCAAATGGG
CGGTAGGCGTGTACGGTGGGAGGTCTATATAAGCAGAGCTCGTTTAGTGAACCGTCAGATCGCCTGGAGA
CGCCATCCACGCTGTTTTGACCTCCATAGAAGACACCGGGACCGATCCAGCCTCCGCGGCCGGGAACGGT
GCATTGGAACGCGGATTCCCCGTGCCAAGAGTGACGTAAGTACCGCCTATAGAGTCTATAGGCCCACCCC
CTTGGCTTCGTTAGAACGCGGCTACAATTAATACATAACCTTATGTATCATACACATACGATTTAGGTGA
CACTATAGAATAACATCCACTTTGCCTTTCTCTCCACAGGTGTCCACTCCCAGGTCCAACTGCACCTCGG
TTCTATCGAAAACGCGCCTGCTAGCGCCACCATGAAGACCATCATTGCCCTGAGCTACATCTTCTGCCTG
GTGTTCGCTGCGGCCGCCGGACTTGCTGATCCTCACAGCCTGTGCTACGACATCACAGTGATCCCCAAGT
TCAGACCCGGACCTCGTTGGTGCGCTGTGCAGGGACAAGTGGACGAGAAAACCTTCCTGCACTACGACTG
CGGCAGCAAGACAGTGACACCTGTGTCACCCCTGGGCAAGAAACTGAATGTGACCACCGCCTGGAAGGCC
CAGAATCCTGTGCTGAGAGAAGTGGTGGACATCCTGACCGAACAGCTGCTGGACATTCAGCTGGAAAACT
ACATCCCCAAAGAGCCCCTGACACTGCAGGCCAGAATGTCTTGCGAGCAGAAGGCCGAAGGCCACGGATC
TGGAAGCTGGCAGCTGAGCTTCGATGGCCAGATCTTCCTGCTGTTCGACAGCGAGAACCGGATGTGGACA
ACAGTGCACCCAGGCGCCAGAAAGATGAAGGAAAAGTGGGAGAACGACAAGGACATGACCATGAGCTTCC
ACTACATCAGCATGGGCGATTGCACCGGCTGGCTGGAAGATTTCCTGATGGGCATGGACAGCACCCTGGA
ACCATCTGCTGGTGCCCCTCCAACAATGGGCGCGCCGGGCGGCGACAAGACCCACACCTGCCCCCCCTGC
CCAGCTCCAGAACTGCTGGGAGGGCCTTCCGTGTTCCTGTTCCCCCCCAAGCCCAAGGACACCCTGATGA
TCAGCAGGACCCCCGAGGTGACCTGCGTGGTGGTGGCCGTGTCCCACGAGGACCCAGAGGTGAAGTTCAA
CTGGTACGTGGACGGCGTGGAGGTGCACAACGCCAAGACCAAGCCCAGAGAGGAGCAGTACAACAGCACC
TACAGGGTGGTGTCCGTGCTGACCGTGCTGCACCAGGACTGGCTGAACGGCAAAGAATACAAGTGCAAAG
TCTCCAACAAGGCCCTGGCTGCCCCAATCGAAAAGACAATCAGCAAGGCCAAGGGCCAGCCACGGGAGCC
CCAGGTGTACACCCTGCCCCCCAGCCGGGAGGAGATGACCAAGAACCAGGTGTCCCTGACCTGTCTGGTG
AAGGGCTTCTACCCCAGCGATATCGCCGTGGAGTGGGAGAGCAACGGCCAGCCCGAGAACAACTACAAGA
CCACCCCCCCAGTGCTGGACAGCGACGGCAGCTTCTTCCTGTACAGCAAGCTGACCGTGGACAAGTCCAG
GTGGCAGCAGGGCAACGTGTTCAGCTGCAGCGTGATGCACGAGGCCCTGCACAACCACTACACCCAGAAG
TCCCTGAGCCTGAGCCCCGGCGGCAGCGGTCTTAATGATATTTTCGAGGCTCAGAAGATTGAGTGGCATG
AACACCACCACCATCACCACTAAGGCCGGCCTGTAGTCACTGGCACAACGCGTTACCCGGTAAGCCAATC
GGGTATACACGGTCGTCATACTGCAGACAGGGTTCTTCTACTTTGCAAGATAGTCTTGAGTAGTAAAATA
AATAGATAGAGAAAATCAGCCTCGACTGTGCCTTCTAGTTGCCAGCCATCTGTTGTTTGCCCCTCCCCCG
TGCCTTCCTTGACCCTGGAAGGTGCCACTCCCACTGTCCTTTCCTAATAAAATGAGGAAATTGCATCACA
ACACTCAACCCTATCTCGGTCTATTCTTTTGATTTATAAGGGATTTTGCCGATTTCGGCCTATTGGTTAA
AAAATGAGCTGATTTAACAAAAATTTAACGCGAATTAATTCTGTGGAATGTGTGTCAGTTAGGGTGTGGA
AAGTCCCCAGGCTCCCCAGCAGGCAGAAGTATGCAAAGCATGCATCTCAATTAGTCAGCAACCAGGTGTG
GAAAGTCCCCAGGCTCCCCAGCAGGCAGAAGTATGCAAAGCATGCATCTCAATTAGTCAGCAACCATAGT
CCCGCCCCTAACTCCGCCCATCCCGCCCCTAACTCCGCCCAGTTCCGCCCATTCTCCGCCCCATGGCTGA
CTAATTTTTTTTATTTATGCAGAGGCCGAGGCCGCCTCTGCCTCTGAGCTATTCCAGAAGTAGTGAGGAG
GCTTTTTTGGAGGCCTAGGCTTTTGCAAAAAGCTCCCGGGAGCTTGTATATCCATTTTCGGATCTGATCA
GCACGTGTTGACAATTAATCATCGGCATAGTATATCGGCATAGTATAATACGACAAGGTGAGGAACTAAA
CCATGACCGAGTACAAGCCCACGGTGCGCCTCGCCACCCGCGACGACGTCCCCAGGGCCGTACGCACCCT
CGCCGCCGCGTTCGCCGACTACCCCGCCACGCGCCACACCGTCGATCCGGACCGCCACATCGAGCGGGTC
ACCGAGCTGCAAGAACTCTTCCTCACGCGCGTCGGGCTCGACATCGGCAAGGTGTGGGTCGCGGACGACG
GCGCCGCGGTGGCGGTCTGGACCACGCCGGAGAGCGTCGAAGCGGGGGCGGTGTTCGCCGAGATCGGCCC
GCGCATGGCCGAGTTGAGCGGTTCCCGGCTGGCCGCGCAGCAACAGATGGAAGGCCTCCTGGCGCCGCAC
CGGCCCAAGGAGCCCGCGTGGTTCCTGGCCACCGTCGGCGTCTCGCCCGACCACCAGGGCAAGGGTCTGG
GCAGCGCCGTCGTGCTCCCCGGAGTGGAGGCGGCCGAGCGCGCCGGGGTGCCCGCCTTCCTGGAGACATC
CGCGCCCCGCAACCTCCCCTTCTACGAGCGGCTCGGCTTCACCGTCACCGCCGACGTCGAGGTGCCCGAA
GGACCGCGCACCTGGTGCATGACCCGCAAGCCCGGTGCCTGACACGTGCTACGAGATTTCGATTCCACCG
CCGCCTTCTATGAAAGGTTGGGCTTCGGAATCGTTTTCCGGGACGCCGGCTGGATGATCCTCCAGCGCGG
GGATCTCATGCTGGAGTTCTTCGCCCACCCCAACTTGTTTATTGCAGCTTATAATGGTTACAAATAAAGC
AATAGCATCACAAATTTCACAAATAAAGCATTTTTTTCACTGCATTCTAGTTGTGGTTTGTCCAAACTCA
TCAATGTATCTTATCATGTCTGTATACCGTCGACCTCTAGCTAGAGCTTGGCGTAATCATGGTCATTACC
AATGCTTAATCAGTGAGGCACCTATCTCAGCGATCTGTCTATTTCGTTCATCCATAGTTGCCTGACTCCC
CGTCGTGTAGATAACTACGATACGGGAGGGCTTACCATCTGGCCCCAGCGCTGCGATGATACCGCGAGAA
CCACGCTCACCGGCTCCGGATTTATCAGCAATAAACCAGCCAGCCGGAAGGGCCGAGCGCAGAAGTGGTC
CTGCAACTTTATCCGCCTCCATCCAGTCTATTAATTGTTGCCGGGAAGCTAGAGTAAGTAGTTCGCCAGT
TAATAGTTTGCGCAACGTTGTTGCCATCGCTACAGGCATCGTGGTGTCACGCTCGTCGTTTGGTATGGCT
TCATTCAGCTCCGGTTCCCAACGATCAAGGCGAGTTACATGATCCCCCATGTTGTGCAAAAAAGCGGTTA
GCTCCTTCGGTCCTCCGATCGTTGTCAGAAGTAAGTTGGCCGCAGTGTTATCACTCATGGTTATGGCAGC
ACTGCATAATTCTCTTACTGTCATGCCATCCGTAAGATGCTTTTCTGTGACTGGTGAGTACTCAACCAAG
TCATTCTGAGAATAGTGTATGCGGCGACCGAGTTGCTCTTGCCCGGCGTCAATACGGGATAATACCGCGC
CACATAGCAGAACTTTAAAAGTGCTCATCATTGGAAAACGTTCTTCGGGGCGAAAACTCTCAAGGATCTT
ACCGCTGTTGAGATCCAGTTCGATGTAACCCACTCGTGCACCCAACTGATCTTCAGCATCTTTTACTTTC
ACCAGCGTTTCTGGGTGAGCAAAAACAGGAAGGCAAAATGCCGCAAAAAAGGGAATAAGGGCGACACGGA
AATGTTGAATACTCATATTCTTCCTT
