>Addgene plasmid #156600 | pD649-HAsp-RAET1G-Fc(DAPA)-AviTag-6xHis | depositor partial sequence | sequence record 302310 | insert (extracellular domain)
GGACTTGCTGATCCTCACAGCCTGTGCTACGACATCACAGTGATCCCCAAGTTCAGACCCGGACCTCGTT
GGTGCGCTGTGCAGGGACAAGTGGACGAGAAAACCTTCCTGCACTACGACTGCGGCAGCAAGACAGTGAC
ACCTGTGTCACCCCTGGGCAAGAAACTGAATGTGACCACCGCCTGGAAGGCCCAGAATCCTGTGCTGAGA
GAAGTGGTGGACATCCTGACCGAACAGCTGCTGGACATTCAGCTGGAAAACTACATCCCCAAAGAGCCCC
TGACACTGCAGGCCAGAATGTCTTGCGAGCAGAAGGCCGAAGGCCACGGATCTGGAAGCTGGCAGCTGAG
CTTCGATGGCCAGATCTTCCTGCTGTTCGACAGCGAGAACCGGATGTGGACAACAGTGCACCCAGGCGCC
AGAAAGATGAAGGAAAAGTGGGAGAACGACAAGGACATGACCATGAGCTTCCACTACATCAGCATGGGCG
ATTGCACCGGCTGGCTGGAAGATTTCCTGATGGGCATGGACAGCACCCTGGAACCATCTGCTGGTGCCCC
TCCAACAATG
